>Addgene plasmid #55478 | mTFP1-ELP-1-25 | depositor partial sequence | sequence record 85884 | insert sequence
GACGTCAGATCCGCTAGCGCCGCCACCATGGCCATGAACATTTTCCGGCTGACTGGGGACCTGTCCCACC
TGGCGGCCATCGTCATCCTGCTGCTGAAGATCTGGAAGACGCGCTCCTGCGCCGGTATTTCTGGGAAAAG
CCAGCTTCTGTTTGCACTGGTCTTCACAACTCGTTACCTGGATCTTTTTACTTCATTTATTTCATTGTAT
AACACATCTATGAAGGTTATCTACCTTGCCTGCTCCTATGCCACAGTGTACCTGATCTACCTGAAATTTA
AGGCAACCTACGATGGAAATCATGATACCTTCCGAGTGGAGTTTCTGGTGGTCCCTGTGGGAGGCCTCTC
ATTTTTAGTTAATCACGATTTCTCTCCTCTTGAGATCCTCTGGACCTTCTCCATCTACCTGGAGTCCGTG
GCTATCCTTCCGCAGCTGTTTATGATCAGCAAGACTGGGGAGGCCGAGACCATCACCACCCACTACCTGT
TCTTCCTGGGCCTCTATCGTGCTTTGTATCTTGTCAACTGGATCTGGCGCTTCTACTTTGAGGGCTTCTT
TGACCTCATTGCTGTGGTGGCCGGCGTAGTCCAGACCATCCTATACTGTGACTTCTTCTACTTGTACATT
ACAAAAGTACTCAAGGGAAAGAAGCTCAGTTTGCCAGCAGGCGGTGGGGGGGAGCTCAAGCTTCGAATTC
TGCAGTCGACGGTACCGCGGGCCCGGGATCCACCGGTCGCCACCATGGTGAGCAAGGGCGAGGAGACCAC
AATGGGCGTAATCAAGCCCGACATGAAGATCAAGCTGAAGATGGAGGGCAACGTGAATGGCCACGCCTTC
GTGATCGAGGGCGAGGGCGAGGGCAAGCCCTACGACGGCACCAACACCATCAACCTGGAGGTGAAGGAGG
GAGCCCCCCTGCCCTTCTCCTACGACATTCTGACCACCGCGTTCGCCTACGGCAACAGGGCCTTCACCAA
GTACCCCGACGACATCCCCAACTACTTCAAGCAGTCCTTCCCCGAGGGCTACTCTTGGGAGCGCACCATG
ACCTTCGAGGACAAGGGCATCGTGAAGGTGAAGTCCGACATCTCCATGGAGGAGGACTCCTTCATCTACG
AGATACACCTCAAGGGCGAGAACTTCCCCCCCAACGGCCCCGTGATGCAGAAGAAGACCACCGGCTGGGA
CGCCTCCACCGAGAGGATGTACGTGCGCGACGGCGTGCTGAAGGGCGACGTCAAGCACAAGCTGCTGCTG
GAGGGCGGCGGCCACCACCGCGTTGACTTCAAGACCATCTACAGGGCCAAGAAGGCGGTGAAGCTGCCCG
ACTATCACTTTGTGGACCACCGCATCGAGATCCTGAACCACGACAAGGACTACAACAAGGTGACCGTTTA
CGAGAGCGCCGTGGCCCGCAACTCCACCGACGGCATGGACGAGCTGTACAAGTAAGCGGCCGCGACTCTA
GATCATAATCAGCCATACCAC
