>Addgene plasmid #55478 | mTFP1-ELP-1-25 | addgene partial sequence | sequence record 112445 | C-ter-GFP 5'-CTCCTCGCCCTTGCTCAC-3'
TCGACTGCAGAATTCGAAGCTTGAGCTCCCCCCCACCGCCTGCTGGCAAACTGAGCTTCTTTCCCTTGAG
TACTTTTGTAATGTACAAGTAGAAGAAGTCACAGTATAGGATGGTCTGGACTACGCCGGCCACCACAGCA
ATGAGGTCAAAGAAGCCCTCAAAGTAGAAGCGCCAGATCCAGTTGACAAGATACAAAGCACGATAGAGGC
CCAGGAAGAACAGGTAGTGGGTGGTGATGGTCTCGGCCTCCCCAGTCTTGCTGATCATAAACAGCTGCGG
AAGGATAGCCACGGACTCCAGGTAGATGGAGAAGGTCCAGAGGATCTCAAGAGGAGAGAAATCGTGATTA
ACTAAAAATGAGAGGCCTCCCACAGGGACCACCAGAAACTCCACTCGGAAGGTATCATGATTTCCATCGT
AGGTTGCCTTAAATTTCAGGTAGATCAGGTACACTGTGGCATAGGAGCAGGCAAGGTAGATAACCTTCAT
AGATGTGTTATACAATGAAATAAATGAAGTAAAAAGATCCAGGTAACGAGTTGTGAAGACCAGTGCAAAC
AGAAGCTGGCTTTTCCCAGAAATACCGGCGCAGGAGCGCGTCTTCCAGATCTTCAGCAGCAGGATGACGA
TGGCCGCCAGGTGGGACAGGTCCCCAGTCAGCCGGAAAATGTTCATGGCCATGGTGGCGGCGCTAGCGGA
TCTGACGGTTCACTAAACCAGCTCTGCTTATATAGACCTCCCACCGTACACGCCTACCGCCCATTTGCGT
CAATGGGGCG
