[The description below was written by a language model from this plasmid's Addgene catalogue record.]
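Description:
mTFP1-ELP-1-25 is a mammalian expression plasmid that produces a fluorescent fusion of the human KDEL receptor 2 (KDELR2, also known as ELP-1 or ERD2.2) with the monomeric teal fluorescent protein mTFP1. It is built on an mTFP1 backbone of about 4.75 kb (excluding the insert). In bacteria it is maintained as a high-copy plasmid under kanamycin selection. A neomycin resistance marker allows G418 selection of stably transfected mammalian cells. No feature table is provided, so the origin of replication and the promoter driving the resistance cassette are not stated. The 3′ sequencing primer name suggests an SV40 polyadenylation signal downstream of the coding region.

Expression of the fusion is driven by the CMV promoter, a strong constitutive promoter in most mammalian cell lines. The mTFP1 tag is recorded as C-terminal and supplied by the backbone, so the receptor coding sequence sits upstream of the fluorescent protein. The meaning of "25" in the name is not explained in the record, and the cloning method is listed as unknown. KDELR2 is a multi-pass membrane receptor that retrieves KDEL-bearing luminal proteins from the Golgi back to the endoplasmic reticulum. This fits the recorded localization of the fusion to the Golgi/ER.

The plasmid serves as an organelle marker for fluorescence imaging of the early secretory pathway in cells. mTFP1, derived from a Clavularia cyan fluorescent protein, has recorded excitation and emission maxima of 462 and 492 nm. The construct belongs to a set of localization fusions used to demonstrate this protein's performance in imaging.
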