Addgene plasmid #55478: mTFP1-ELP-1-25
Purpose: Localization: Golgi/ER, Excitation: 462, Emission: 492
Depositing lab: Michael Davidson. Depositing organization: Florida State University, Tallahassee. Publication: Hue-shifted monomeric variants of Clavularia cyan fluorescent protein: identification of the molecular determinants of color and applications in fluorescence imaging. Ai HW, Olenych SG, Wong P, Davidson MW, Campbell RE. BMC Biol. 2008 Mar 6;6:13. doi: 10.1186/1741-7007-6-13. PubMed 18325109.
Backbone
  Vector backbone: mTFP1
  Backbone size w/o insert (bp): 4750
  Vector type: Mammalian Expression
  Selectable markers: Neomycin (select with G418)
Growth in bacteria
  Bacterial resistance: Kanamycin, 50 μg/mL
  Growth temperature: 37°C
  Growth strain: DH5alpha
  Copy number: High Copy
Gene/Insert
  Gene/Insert name: ELP (alt name: NM_006854.3)
  Species: H. sapiens (human)
  Entrez Gene: KDELR2 (a.k.a. ELP-1, ELP1, ERD2.2, OI21)
  Promoter: CMV
  Tag / fusion protein: mTFP1 (C terminal on backbone)
  Cloning method: Unknown
  Sequencing primers: 5′ CMV-F; 3′ SV40pA-R
Terms and licenses: Academic/Nonprofit Terms; Industry Terms: Not Available to Industry
Depositor comments: . Excitation = 462; Emission = 492
How to cite: mTFP1-ELP-1-25 was a gift from Michael Davidson (Addgene plasmid # 55478 ; http://n2t.net/addgene:55478 ; RRID:Addgene_55478)
